>Addgene plasmid #50901 | pcDNA3.1 Flag YFP hNKCC1 L722C C723S C724V (NT536) | depositor full sequence | sequence record 76374 | Full Sequence
GCTAGCCCGGGCACGGCCGCCACCATGGGAGACTACAAAGACCATGACGGTGATTATAAAGATCACGACA
TCGACTACAAGGATGACGATGACAAGGGTGACCCTACCGTCAGCAAGGGCGAGGAGCTGTTCACCGGGGT
GGTGCCCATCCTGGTCGAGCTGGACGGCGACGTAAACGGCCACAAGTTCAGCGTGTCCGGCGAGGGCGAG
GGCGATGCCACCTACGGCAAGCTGACCCTGAAGTTCATCTGCACCACCGGCAAGCTGCCCGTGCCCTGGC
CCACCCTCGTGACCACCTTCGGCTACGGCCTGATGTGCTTCGCCCGCTACCCCGACCACATGAAGCAGCA
CGACTTCTTCAAGTCCGCCATGCCCGAAGGCTACGTCCAGGAGCGCACCATCTTCTTCAAGGACGACGGC
AACTACAAGACCCGCGCCGAGGTGAAGTTCGAGGGCGACACCCTGGTGAACCGCATCGAGCTGAAGGGCA
TCGACTTCAAGGAGGACGGCAACATCCTAGGGCACAAGCTGGAGTACAACTACAACAGCCACAACGTTTA
TATCATGGCCGACAAGCAGAAGAACGGCATCAAGGTGAACTTCAAGATCCGCCACAACATCGAGGACGGC
AGCGTGCAGCTCGCCGACCACTACCAGCAGAACACCCCCATCGGCGACGGCCCCGTGCTGCTGCCCGACA
ACCACTACCTGAGCTACCAGTCCAAACTGAGCAAAGACCCCAACGAGAAGCGCGATCACATGGTCCTGCT
GGAGTTCGTGACCGCCGCCGGGATCACTCTCGGCATGGACGAGCTCTACAAGGGTGACCTGGAGCCGAGG
CCCACGGCTCCTAGCTCCGGCGCGCCAGGCCTCGCCGGAGTCGGCGAAACGCCGAGCGCCGCTGCGCTGG
CCGCAGCCAGGGTGGAACTGCCCGGAACCGCTGTGCCCTCGGTGCCGGAGGATGCTGCGCCCGCGAGCCG
GGACGGGGGCGGGGTCCGCGATGAGGGACCAGCCGCCGCCGGTGACGGCCTGGGCAGACCCTTGGGGCCT
ACCCCGAGCCAGAGCCGTTTCCAGGTGGACCTCGTTTCCGAGAACGCAGGGCGGGCTGCTGCTGCGGCGG
CGGCGGCTGCTGCGGCCGCCGCCGCTGCTGGTGCCGGGGCGGGGGCCAAGCAGACTCCTGCCGACGGGGA
AGCCAGCGGCGAGAGCGAGCCAGCTAAAGGCAGCGAGGAAGCCAAAGGCCGCTTCCGCGTTAACTTCGTA
GATCCTGCTGCCAGCTCGTCCGCAGAAGATAGCCTGTCAGATGCCGCCGGGGTCGGAGTCGATGGACCCA
ACGTGAGCTTCCAGAACGGCGGGGACACGGTACTGAGCGAGGGCAGCAGCCTCCATTCCGGTGGCGGCGG
CGGCTCCGGCCACCACCAGCACTACTATTATGATACCCACACCAACACCTACTATCTGCGCACCTTCGGC
CACAACACAATGGACGCGGTACCCAGGATCGACCACTACCGGCACACAGCCGCGCAGCTCGGCGAGAAGC
TGCTCCGGCCTAGCCTGGCCGAGCTGCATGACGAGCTGGAAAAGGAACCTTTTGAGGATGGCTTTGCAAA
TGGGGAAGAAAGCACTCCAACACGTGATGCTGTGGTCACGTACACGGCCGAAAGTAAAGGAGTCGTGAAG
TTTGGCTGGATCAAGGGTGTACTAGTACGTTGTATGTTAAACATTTGGGGTGTGATGCTTTTCATTCGTC
TCTCATGGATTGTGGGACAAGCTGGAATTGGTCTATCAGTCCTTGTAATAATGATGGCTACTGTTGTGAC
AACTATCACAGGATTGTCCACTAGCGCCATCGCAACTAATGGATTTGTAAGGGGAGGCGGCGCATATTAT
TTAATATCTAGAAGTCTAGGGCCTGAATTTGGTGGTGCCATTGGTCTAATCTTCGCCTTTGCCAACGCTG
TTGCTGTTGCTATGTATGTGGTTGGATTTGCAGAAACCGTGGTGGAGTTGCTGAAAGAACATTCCATTCT
TATGATAGATGAAATCAATGACATCCGGATTATTGGAGCCATTACAGTCGTGATTCTTTTAGGTATCTCA
GTAGCCGGTATGGAGTGGGAAGCAAAAGCTCAGATTGTTCTTTTGGTGATCCTACTTCTTGCTATTGGTG
ATTTCGTCATAGGAACATTTATCCCACTCGAGAGCAAGAAGCCAAAAGGGTTTTTTGGCTATAAATCTGA
AATCTTTAATGAGAACTTTGGCCCCGATTTTCGAGAAGAAGAAACTTTCTTTTCTGTATTTGCCATCTTT
TTTCCTGCTGCAACTGGAATTCTGGCTGGCGCAAATATCTCAGGTGATCTTGCAGATCCTCAGTCAGCCA
TACCCAAAGGAACACTCCTAGCCATTTTAATTACTACATTGGTTTATGTAGGAATTGCCGTGTCTGTAGG
TTCTTGTGTCGTACGCGATGCCACTGGTAATGTTAATGACACTATCGTAACAGAGCTAACAAACTGTACT
AGCGCAGCCTGCAAATTAAACTTTGATTTTTCATCTTGTGAATCCAGTCCTTGTAGCTACGGCCTAATGA
ACAACTTTCAGGTAATGAGTATGGTGTCAGGATTTACACCACTAATTTCCGCGGGCATATTCTCTGCCAC
TCTTTCTAGCGCATTAGCATCCCTAGTGAGTGCTCCCAAGATATTTCAGGCCCTATGTAAAGACAACATC
TACCCCGCTTTCCAGATGTTTGCTAAAGGTTATGGGAAAAATAATGAGCCATTACGTGGCTACATCTTAA
CATTCTTAATTGCACTTGGATTCATCTTAATTGCCGAACTGAATGTTATTGCACCAATTATCTCAAACTT
CTTCCTTGCCAGCTATGCCCTCATCAATTTTTCAGTATTCCATGCTTCACTGGCAAAAAGCCCAGGATGG
CGACCGGCATTTAAATACTACAATATGTGGATCTCACTTCTTGGAGCAATTTGTTCTGTGATAGTAATGT
TCGTCATTAACTGGTGGGCTGCTTTGCTAACCTACGTGATAGTCCTTGGTCTCTATATTTATGTTACCTA
CAAAAAACCCGATGTGAATTGGGGATCCTCTACACAAGCCCTGACTTACCTCAATGCCCTGCAACATAGT
ATTAGGCTTTCTGGCGTGGAGGACCATGTGAAAAACTTTAGGCCACAGTGTCTTGTTATGACAGGAGCGC
CAAACTCACGGCCGGCCTTACTTCATCTTGTTCACGATTTCACAAAAAATGTTGGTTTGATGATCTGTGG
ACACGTACACATGGGACCACGCAGACAAGCCATGAAAGAAATGTCCATCGACCAAGCCAAATATCAGCGC
TGGCTTATTAAGAACAAAATGAAGGCTTTTTATGCACCAGTACATGCAGATGACCTCAGAGAAGGGGCCC
AATACTTGATGCAGGCTGCTGGCCTGGGCCGTATGAAGCCAAACACACTAGTCCTTGGATTTAAGAAAGA
TTGGTTGCAAGCAGATATGAGGGATGTGGATATGTACATAAACTTATTTCACGATGCTTTTGACATACAA
TATGGCGTAGTGGTTATTCGCCTAAAAGAAGGTCTGGATATTAGTCACCTGCAGGGACAAGAAGAATTAT
TGTCATCACAAGAGAAATCTCCTGGCACCAAGGATGTCGTAGTAAGTGTGGAATATAGTAAAAAGTCCGA
TTTAGATACTTCGAAACCCCTCAGTGAAAAACCAATTACCCATAAAGTCGAGGAAGAAGATGGCAAGACT
GCAACTCAACCACTGTTGAAAAAAGAATCCAAAGGCCCTATTGTGCCTTTGAATGTAGCTGACCAAAAGC
TTCTTGAAGCTAGTACACAGTTTCAGAAAAAACAAGGAAAGAATACTATTGATGTCTGGTGGCTTTTTGA
TGACGGAGGTCTGACCTTATTGATACCTTACCTTCTGACGACCAAGAAAAAATGGAAAGACTGTAAGATC
AGAGTATTCATTGGTGGAAAGATAAACAGAATAGACCATGACCGGAGAGCGATGGCTACTTTACTGAGCA
AGTTCAGAATCGATTTTTCTGACATCATGGTTCTAGGAGACATCAATACCAAACCAAAGAAAGAAAACAT
TATAGCTTTCGAGGAAATCATTGAGCCATACAGACTTCACGAAGATGATAAAGAGCAAGATATCGCAGAT
AAAATGAAAGAAGATGAACCCTGGCGAATAACAGATAATGAATTGGAGCTGTATAAGACCAAGACATACC
GGCAGATCAGGTTAAATGAGTTATTAAAGGAACATTCAAGCACAGCTAACATTATTGTGATGAGTTTACC
GGTCGCACGAAAGGGTGCCGTTTCTAGTGCTCTCTACATGGCATGGTTAGAAGCACTATCTAAGGATCTA
CCACCAATCCTACTAGTTCGTGGGAATCATCAGAGTGTCCTTACCTTCTATTCATAATTAATTAAGTTTA
AACCCGCTGATCAGCCTCGACTGTGCCTTCTAGTTGCCAGCCATCTGTTGTTTGCCCCTCCCCCGTGCCT
TCCTTGACCCTGGAAGGTGCCACTCCCACTGTCCTTTCCTAATAAAATGAGGAAATTGCATCGCATTGTC
TGAGTAGGTGTCATTCTATTCTGGGGGGTGGGGTGGGGCAGGACAGCAAGGGGGAGGATTGGGAAGACAA
TAGCAGGCATGCTGGGGATGCGGTGGGCTCTATGGCTTCTGAGGCGGAAAGAACCAGCTGGGGCTCTAGG
GGGTATCCCC
[124 nt withheld, positions 4771-4894]
C
[91 nt withheld, positions 4896-4986]
A
[49 nt withheld, positions 4988-5036]
CCTTTGACGTTGGAGTCCACGTTCTTT
[37 nt withheld, positions 5064-5100]
ACCCTATCTCGGTCTATTCTTTTGATTTATAAGGGATTTTGCCGATTTCGGCCTATTGGTTAAAAAATGA
GCTGATTTAACAAAAATTTAACGCGAATTAATTCTGTGGAATGTGTGTCAGTTAGGGTGTGGAAAGTCCC
CAGGCTCCCCAGCAGGCAGAAGTATGCAAAGCATGCATCTCAATTAGTCAGCAACCAGGTGTGGAAAGTC
CCCAGGCTCCCCAGCAGGCAGAAGTATGCAAAGCATGCATCTCAATTAGTCAGCAACCATAGTCCCGCCC
CTAACTCCGCCCATCCCGCCCCTAACTCCGCCCAGTTCCGCCCATTCTCCGCCCCATGGCTGACTAATTT
TTTTTATTTATGCAGAGGCCGAGGCCGCCTCTGCCTCTGAGCTATTCCAGAAGTAGTGAGGAGGCTTTTT
TGGAGGCCTAGGCTTTTGCAAAAAGCTCCCGGGAGCTTGTATATCCATTTTCGGATCTGATCAAGAGACA
GGATGAGGATCGTTTCGCATGATTGAACAAGATGGATTGCACGCAGGTTCTCCGGCCGCTTGGGTGGAGA
GGCTATTCGGCTATGACTGGGCACAACAGACAATCGGCTGCTCTGATGCCGCCGTGTTCCGGCTGTCAGC
GCAGGGGCGCCCGGTTCTTTTTGTCAAGACCGACCTGTCCGGTGCCCTGAATGAACTGCAGGACGAGGCA
GCGCGGCTATCGTGGCTGGCCACGACGGGCGTTCCTTGCGCAGCTGTGCTCGACGTTGTCACTGAAGCGG
GAAGGGACTGGCTGCTATTGGGCGAAGTGCCGGGGCAGGATCTCCTGTCATCTCACCTTGCTCCTGCCGA
GAAAGTATCCATCATGGCTGATGCAATGCGGCGGCTGCATACGCTTGATCCGGCTACCTGCCCATTCGAC
CACCAAGCGAAACATCGCATCGAGCGAGCACGTACTCGGATGGAAGCCGGTCTTGTCGATCAGGATGATC
TGGACGAAGAGCATCAGGGGCTCGCGCCAGCCGAACTGTTCGCCAGGCTCAAGGCGCGCATGCCCGACGG
CGAGGATCTCGTCGTGACCCATGGCGATGCCTGCTTGCCGAATATCATGGTGGAAAATGGCCGCTTTTCT
GGATTCATCGACTGTGGCCGGCTGGGTGTGGCGGACCGCTATCAGGACATAGCGTTGGCTACCCGTGATA
TTGCTGAAGAGCTTGGCGGCGAATGGGCTGACCGCTTCCTCGTGCTTTACGGTATCGCCGCTCCCGATTC
GCAGCGCATCGCCTTCTATCGCCTTCTTGACGAGTTCTTCTGAGCGGGACTCTGGGGTTCGAAATGACCG
ACCAAGCGACGCCCAACCTGCCATCACGAGATTTCGATTCCACCGCCGCCTTCTATGAAAGGTTGGGCTT
CGGAATCGTTTTCCGGGACGCCGGCTGGATGATCCTCCAGCGCGGGGATCTCATGCTGGAGTTCTTCGCC
CACCCCAACTTGTTTATTGCAGCTTATAATGGTTACAAATAAAGCAATAGCATCACAAATTTCACAAATA
AAGCATTTTTTTCACTGCATTCTAGTTGTGGTTTGTCCAAACTCATCAATGTATCTTATCATGTCTGTAT
ACCGTCGACCTCTAGCTAGAGCTTGGCGTAATCATGGTCATAGCTGTTTCCTGTGTGAAATTGTTATCCG
CTCACAATTCCACACAACATACGAGCCGGAAGCATAAAGTGTAAAGCCTGGGGTGCCTAATGAGTGAGCT
AACTCACATTAATTGCGTTGCGCTCACTGCCCGCTTTCCAGTCGGGAAACCTGTCGTGCCAGCTGCATTA
ATGAATCGGCCAACGCGCGGGGAGAGGCGGTTTGCGTATTGGGCGCTCTTCCGCTTCCTCGCTCACTGAC
TCGCTGCGCTCGGTCGTTCGGCTGCGGCGAGCGGTATCAGCTCACTCAAAGGCGGTAATACGGTTATCCA
CAGAATCAGGGGATAACGCAGGAAAGAACATGTGAGCAAAAGGCCAGCAAAAGGCCAGGAACCGTAAAAA
GGCCGCGTTGCTGGCGTTTTTCCATAGGCTCCGCCCCCCTGACGAGCATCACAAAAATCGACGCTCAAGT
CAGAGGTGGCGAAACCCGACAGGACTATAAAGATACCAGGCGTTTCCCCCTGGAAGCTCCCTCGTGCGCT
CTCCTGTTCCGACCCTGCCGCTTACCGGATACCTGTCCGCCTTTCTCCCTTCGGGAAGCGTGGCGCTTTC
TCATAGCTCACGCTGTAGGTATCTCAGTTCGGTGTAGGTCGTTCGCTCCAAGCTGGGCTGTGTGCACGAA
CCCCCCGTTCAGCCCGACCGCTGCGCCTTATCCGGTAACTATCGTCTTGAGTCCAACCCGGTAAGACACG
ACTTATCGCCACTGGCAGCAGCCACTGGTAACAGGATTAGCAGAGCGAGGTATGTAGGCGGTGCTACAGA
GTTCTTGAAGTGGTGGCCTAACTACGGCTACACTAGAAGAACAGTATTTGGTATCTGCGCTCTGCTGAAG
CCAGTTACCTTCGGAAAAAGAGTTGGTAGCTCTTGATCCGGCAAACAAACCACCGCTGGTAGCGGTTTTT
TTGTTTGCAAGCAGCAGATTACGCGCAGAAAAAAAGGATCTCAAGAAGATCCTTTGATCTTTTCTACGGG
GTCTGACGCTCAGTGGAACGAAAACTCACGTTAAGGGATTTTGGTCATGAGATTATCAAAAAGGATCTTC
ACCTAGATCCTTTTAAATTAAAAATGAAGTTTTAAATCAATCTAAAGTATATATGAGTAAACTTGGTCTG
ACAGTTACCAATGCTTAATCAGTGAGGCACCTATCTCAGCGATCTGTCTATTTCGTTCATCCATAGTTGC
CTGACTCCCCGTCGTGTAGATAACTACGATACGGGAGGGCTTACCATCTGGCCCCAGTGCTGCAATGATA
CCGCGAGACCCACGCTCACCGGCTCCAGATTTATCAGCAATAAACCAGCCAGCCGGAAGGGCCGAGCGCA
GAAGTGGTCCTGCAACTTTATCCGCCTCCATCCAGTCTATTAATTGTTGCCGGGAAGCTAGAGTAAGTAG
TTCGCCAGTTAATAGTTTGCGCAACGTTGTTGCCATTGCTACAGGCATCGTGGTGTCACGCTCGTCGTTT
GGTATGGCTTCATTCAGCTCCGGTTCCCAACGATCAAGGCGAGTTACATGATCCCCCATGTTGTGCAAAA
AAGCGGTTAGCTCCTTCGGTCCTCCGATCGTTGTCAGAAGTAAGTTGGCCGCAGTGTTATCACTCATGGT
TATGGCAGCACTGCATAATTCTCTTACTGTCATGCCATCCGTAAGATGCTTTTCTGTGACTGGTGAGTAC
TCAACCAAGTCATTCTGAGAATAGTGTATGCGGCGACCGAGTTGCTCTTGCCCGGCGTCAATACGGGATA
ATACCGCGCCACATAGCAGAACTTTAAAAGTGCTCATCATTGGAAAACGTTCTTCGGGGCGAAAACTCTC
AAGGATCTTACCGCTGTTGAGATCCAGTTCGATGTAACCCACTCGTGCACCCAACTGATCTTCAGCATCT
TTTACTTTCACCAGCGTTTCTGGGTGAGCAAAAACAGGAAGGCAAAATGCCGCAAAAAAGGGAATAAGGG
CGACACGGAAATGTTGAATACTCATACTCTTCCTTTTTCAATATTATTGAAGCATTTATCAGGGTTATTG
TCTCATGAGCGGATACATATTTGAATGTATTTAGAAAAATAAACAAATAGGGGTTCCGCGCACATTTCCC
CGAAAAGTGCCACCTGACGTCGACGGATCGGGAGATCTCCCGATCCCCTATGGTGCACTCTCAGTACAAT
CTGCTCTGATGCCGCATAGTTAAGCCAGTATCTGCTCCCTGCTTGTGTGTTGGAGGTCGCTGAGTAGTGC
GCGAGCAAAATTTAAGCTACAACAAGGCAAGGCTTGACCGACAATTGCATGAAGAATCTGCTTAGGGTTA
GGCGTTTTGCGCTGCTTCGCGATGTACGGGCCAGATATACGCGTTGACATTGATTATTGACTAGTTATTA
ATAGTAATCAATTACGGGGTCATTAGTTCATAGCCCATATATGGAGTTCCGCGTTACATAACTTACGGTA
AATGGCCCGCCTGGCTGACCGCCCAACGACCCCCGCCCATTGACGTCAATAATGACGTATGTTCCCATAG
TAACGCCAATAGGGACTTTCCATTGACGTCAATGGGTGGAGTATTTACGGTAAACTGCCCACTTGGCAGT
ACATCAAGTGTATCATATGCCAAGTACGCCCCCTATTGACGTCAATGACGGTAAATGGCCCGCCTGGCAT
TATGCCCAGTACATGACCTTATGGGACTTTCCTACTTGGCAGTACATCTACGTATTAGTCATCGCTATTA
CCATGGTGATGCGGTTTTGGCAGTACATCAATGGGCGTGGATAGCGGTTTGACTCACGGGGATTTCCAAG
TCTCCACCCCATTGACGTCAATGGGAGTTTGTTTTGGCACCAAAATCAACGGGACTTTCCAAAATGTCGT
AACAACTCCGCCCCATTGACGCAAATGGGCGGTAGGCGTGTACGGTGGGAGGTCTATATAAGCAGAGCTC
TCTGGCTAACTAGAGAACCCACTGCTTACTGGCTTATCGAAATTAATACGACTCACTATAGGGAGACCCA
AGCTG
Features (pLannotate 1.2.2; 22 found; start..end, strand, type, name):
     31..96      +  CDS            3xFLAG: three tandem FLAG® epitope tags, followed by an enterokinase cleavage site
    109..822     +  CDS            mCitrine: mCitrine is a basic (constitutively fluorescent) yellow fluorescent protein published in 2001, derived from Aequorea victoria.
    829..4464    +  CDS            SLC12A2: S12A2_HUMAN - Also known as NKCC1. Experimental evidence at protein level: Swiss-Prot protein existence level 1. Cation-chloride cotransporter which mediates the electroneutral transport of chloride, potassium and/or sodium ions across the membrane. Plays a vital role in the regulation of ionic balance and cell volume. From Homo sapiens (Human).
   4501..4725    +  polyA_signal   bGH poly(A) signal: bovine growth hormone polyadenylation signal
   4729..4750    +  promoter       SV40 promoter (fragment): SV40 enhancer and early promoter
   4771..5199    +  rep_origin     f1 ori (sequence partly withheld): f1 bacteriophage origin of replication; arrow indicates direction of (+) strand synthesis
   5213..5542    +  promoter       SV40 promoter: SV40 enhancer and early promoter
   5609..6400    +  CDS            neo: KKA2_KLEPN - Also known as kan, nptII. Experimental evidence at protein level: Swiss-Prot protein existence level 1. Resistance to kanamycin, neomycin, paromomycin, ribostamycin, butirosin and gentamicin B. From Klebsiella pneumoniae.
   6424..6582    +  CDS            ble (fragment): BLE_KLEPN - Experimental evidence at protein level: Swiss-Prot protein existence level 1. Binding protein with a strong affinity to the bleomycin family of antibiotics. Binds to CL990; an antimitotic-antibiotic compound. From Klebsiella pneumoniae.
   6577..6698    +  polyA_signal   SV40 poly(A) signal: SV40 polyadenylation signal
   6771..6787    -  protein_bind   lac operator: The lac repressor binds to the lac operator to inhibit transcription in E. coli. This inhibition can be relieved by adding lactose or isopropyl-β-D-thiogalactopyranoside (IPTG). lac repressor encoded by lacI
   6795..6825    -  promoter       lac promoter: promoter for the E. coli lac operon
   6840..6861    -  protein_bind   CAP binding site: CAP binding activates transcription in the presence of cAMP. E. coli catabolite activator protein
   6874..6966    -  CDS            lacI (fragment): lac repressor; lacI; The lac repressor binds to the lac operator to inhibit transcription in E. coli. This inhibition can be relieved by adding lactose or isopropyl-β-D-thiogalactopyranoside (IPTG).
   7149..7734    -  rep_origin     ori: high-copy-number ColE1/pMB1/pBR322/pUC origin of replication
   7905..8765    -  CDS            AmpR: β-lactamase; bla; confers resistance to ampicillin, carbenicillin, and related antibiotics
   8766..8870    -  promoter       AmpR promoter: bla
   8929..8981    -  misc_feature   bom (fragment): basis of mobility region from pBR322
   9136..9515    +  enhancer       CMV enhancer: human cytomegalovirus immediate early enhancer
   9516..9719    +  promoter       CMV promoter: human cytomegalovirus (CMV) immediate early promoter
   9715..9748    +  LTR            5' LTR (truncated) (fragment): truncated 5' long terminal repeat (LTR) from HIV-1
   9764..9782    +  promoter       T7 promoter: promoter for bacteriophage T7 RNA polymerase
