[The description below was written by a language model from this plasmid's Addgene catalogue record and pLannotate feature annotations shown in this document.]
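Description:
pcDNA3.1 Flag YFP hNKCC1 L722C C723S C724V (NT536) is a mammalian expression plasmid built on the pcDNA3.1 neo backbone. It carries a synthetic human NKCC1 (SLC12A2) cDNA, which encodes the Na-K-Cl cotransporter that moves sodium, potassium and chloride electroneutrally across the membrane and contributes to ion balance and cell volume regulation. The coding sequence was designed with convenient restriction sites and sits between NheI and PmeI sites. It carries three adjacent substitutions, L722C, C723S and C724V, introduced into the wild-type parent construct (NT17). The record does not state the experimental rationale for these changes.

Expression is driven by the CMV immediate-early enhancer and promoter and terminated by the bovine growth hormone polyadenylation signal. A T7 promoter lies just upstream of the open reading frame. The transporter is fused at its N-terminus to a 3xFLAG epitope followed by YFP, which the sequence annotation identifies as the mCitrine variant. This allows both antibody-based detection or purification and direct fluorescence visualisation of the protein.

A separate SV40 promoter–neo–SV40 poly(A) cassette confers G418 resistance for selecting stable mammalian transfectants. In E. coli the plasmid is maintained at high copy through a ColE1/pUC-type origin with ampicillin selection, and an f1 origin is also present. The annotation's short matches to ble, lacI, bom and an HIV-1 LTR are fragments of backbone sequence rather than functional elements. The full sequence is about 9.8 kb, consistent with the stated backbone and insert sizes. The construct is suited to expressing and tracking this mutant cotransporter in cultured mammalian cells, for comparison with the wild-type version.
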