Addgene plasmid #50901: pcDNA3.1 Flag YFP hNKCC1 L722C C723S C724V (NT536)
Purpose: Expresses human NKCC1 L722C C723S C724V mutant with an N-terminal 3xFLAG-YFP tag in mammalian cells. cDNA is synthetic, containing convenient restriction sites.
Depositing lab: Biff Forbush. Depositing organization: Yale University.
Backbone
  Vector backbone: pcDNA 3.1 neo
  Backbone manufacturer: Life Technologies
  Backbone size w/o insert (bp): 5316
  Vector type: Mammalian Expression
  Selectable markers: Neomycin (select with G418)
Growth in bacteria
  Bacterial resistance: Ampicillin, 100 μg/mL
  Growth temperature: 37°C
  Growth strain: DH5alpha
  Copy number: High Copy
Gene/Insert
  Gene/Insert name: human NKCC1 (synthetic) (alt names: Slc12A2 (synthetic); Na-K-Cl cotransporter)
  Species: H. sapiens (human), Synthetic
  Insert size (bp): 4479
  Mutation: L722C C723S C724V in hNKCC1 in NT17
  Entrez Gene: SLC12A2 (a.k.a. BSC, BSC-2, BSC2, CCC1, KILQS, NKCC1, PPP1R141)
  Promoter: CMV
  Tag / fusion protein: 3x Flag (N terminal on insert); YFP (N terminal on insert)
  Cloning method: Restriction Enzyme; 5′ cloning site NheI (not destroyed); 3′ cloning site PmeI (not destroyed)
  Sequencing primers: 5′ CMV-F; 3′ BGH-rev
Terms and licenses: Academic/Nonprofit Terms; Industry Terms: Not Available to Industry
Depositor comments: Plasmid constructed from pcDNA3.1 Flag YFP hNKCC1 WT (NT17). See Addgene plasmid# 49085 (http://www.addgene.org/49085/) for plasmid map of wild-type construct.
How to cite: pcDNA3.1 Flag YFP hNKCC1 L722C C723S C724V (NT536) was a gift from Biff Forbush (Addgene plasmid # 50901 ; http://n2t.net/addgene:50901 ; RRID:Addgene_50901)
