>Addgene plasmid #50901 | pcDNA3.1 Flag YFP hNKCC1 L722C C723S C724V (NT536) | addgene partial sequence | sequence record 78663 | CMV-F
GAGCTCTCTGGCTAACTAGAGAACCCACTGCTTACTGGCTTATCGAAATTAATACGACTCACTATAGGGA
GACCCAAGCTGGCTAGCCCGGGCACGGCCGCCACCATGGGAGACTACAAAGACCATGACGGTGATTATAA
AGATCACGACATCGACTACAAGGATGACGATGACAAGGGTGACCCTACCGTCAGCAAGGGCGAGGAGCTG
TTCACCGGGGTGGTGCCCATCCTGGTCGAGCTGGACGGCGACGTAAACGGCCACAAGTTCAGCGTGTCCG
GCGAGGGCGAGGGCGATGCCACCTACGGCAAGCTGACCCTGAAGTTCATCTGCACCACCGGCAAGCTGCC
CGTGCCCTGGCCCACCCTCGTGACCACCTTCGGCTACGGCCTGATGTGCTTCGCCCGCTACCCCGACCAC
ATGAAGCAGCACGACTTCTTCAAGTCCGCCATGCCCGAAGGCTACGTCCAGGAGCGCACCATCTTCTTCA
AGGACGACGGCAACTACAAGACCCGCGCCGAGGTGAAGTTCGAGGGCGACACCCTGGTGAACCGCATCGA
GCTGAAGGGCATCGACTTCAAGGAGGACGGCAACATCCTAGGGCACAAGCTGGAGTACAACTACAACAGC
CACAACGTTTATATCATGGCCGACAAGCAGAAGAACGGCATCAAGGTGAACTTCAAGATCCGCCACAACA
TCGAGGACGGCAGCGTGCAGCTCGCCGACCACTACCAGCAGAACACCCCCATCGGCGACGGCCCCGTGCT
GCTGCCCGACAACCACTACCTGAGCTACCAGTCCAAACTGAGCAAAGACCCCAACGAGAAGCGCGATCAC
ATGGTCCTGCTGGAGTTCGTGACCGCCGCCGGGATCACTCTCGGCATGGACGAGCTCTACA
