>Addgene plasmid #50901 | pcDNA3.1 Flag YFP hNKCC1 L722C C723S C724V (NT536) | addgene partial sequence | sequence record 79050 | hNKCC1-int-R 5'-ATATTTGGCTTGGTCGATGG-3'
TCCACAGATCATCAAACCAACATTTTTTGTGAAATCGTGAACAAGATGAAGTAAGGCCGGCCGTGAGTTT
GGCGCTCCTGTCATAACAAGACACTGTGGCCTAAAGTTTTTCACATGGTCCTCCACGCCAGAAAGCCTAA
TACTATGTTGCAGGGCATTGAGGTAAGTCAGGGCTTGTGTAGAGGATCCCCAATTCACATCGGGTTTTTT
GTAGGTAACATAAATATAGAGACCAAGGACTATCACGTAGGTTAGCAAAGCAGCCCACCAGTTAATGACG
AACATTACTATCACAGAACAAATTGCTCCAAGAAGTGAGATCCACATATTGTAGTATTTAAATGCCGGTC
GCCATCCTGGGCTTTTTGCCAGTGAAGCATGGAATACTGAAAAATTGATGAGGGCATAGCTGGCAAGGAA
GAAGTTTGAGATAATTGGTGCAATAACATTCAGTTCGGCAATTAAGATGAATCCAAGTGCAATTAAGAAT
GTTAAGATGTAGCCACGTAATGGCTCATTATTTTTCCCATAACCTTTAGCAAACATCTGGAAAGCGGGGT
AGATGTTGTCTTTACATAGGGCCTGAAATATCTTGGGAGCACTCACTAGGGATGCTAATGCGCTAGAAAG
AGTGGCAGAGAATATGCCCGCGGAAATTAGTGGTGTAAATCCTGACACCATACTCATTACCTGAAAGTTG
TTCATTAGGCCGTAGCTACAAGGACTGGATTCACAAGATGAAAAATCAAAGTTTAATTTGCAGGCTGCGC
TAGTACAGTTTGTTAGCTCTGTTACGATAGTGTCATTAACATTACCAGTGGCATCGCGTACGACACAAGA
ACCTACAGACACGGCAATTCCTACATAAACCAATGTAGTAATTAAAATGGCTAGGAGTGTTCC
