>Addgene plasmid #50901 | pcDNA3.1 Flag YFP hNKCC1 L722C C723S C724V (NT536) | addgene partial sequence | sequence record 79779 | CMV-F (5'-CGCAAATGGGCGGTAGGCGTG-3')
GCCCGGGCACGGCCGCCACCATGGGAGACTACAAAGACCATGACGGTGATTATAAAGATCACGACATCGA
CTACAAGGATGACGATGACAAGGGTGACCCTACCGTCAGCAAGGGCGAGGAGCTGTTCACCGGGGTGGTG
CCCATCCTGGTCGAGCTGGACGGCGACGTAAACGGCCACAAGTTCAGCGTGTCCGGCGAGGGCGAGGGCG
ATGCCACCTACGGCAAGCTGACCCTGAAGTTCATCTGCACCACCGGCAAGCTGCCCGTGCCCTGGCCCAC
CCTCGTGACCACCTTCGGCTACGGCCTGATGTGCTTCGCCCGCTACCCCGACCACATGAAGCAGCACGAC
TTCTTCAAGTCCGCCATGCCCGAAGGCTACGTCCAGGAGCGCACCATCTTCTTCAAGGACGACGGCAACT
ACAAGACCCGCGCCGAGGTGAAGTTCGAGGGCGACACCCTGGTGAACCGCATCGAGCTGAAGGGCATCGA
CTTCAAGGAGGACGGCAACATCCTAGGGCACAAGCTGGAGTACAACTACAACAGCCACAACGTTTATATC
ATGGCCGACAAGCAGAAGAACGGCATCAAGGTGAACTTCAAGATCCGCCACAACATCGAGGACGGCAGCG
TGCAGCTCGCCGACCACTACCAGCAGAACACCCCCATCGGCGACGGCCCCGTGCTGCTGCCCGACAACCA
CTACCTGAGCTACCAGTCCAAACTGAGCAAAGACCCCAACGAGAAGCGCGATCACATGGTCCTGCTGGAG
TTCGTGACCGCCGCCGGGATCACTCTCGGCATGGACGAGCTCTACAAGGGTGACCTGGAGCCGAGGCCCA
CGGCTCCTAGCTCCGGCGCGCCAGGCCTCGCCGGAGTCGGCGAAACGCCGAGCGCCGCTGCGCTGGCCGC
AGCCAGGGTGGAACTGCCCGGAACCGCTGTGCCCTCGGTGCCGGAGGATGCTGCGCCCGCGAGCCGGGAC
GGGGGCGGGG
